>Addgene plasmid #145918 | pAc5.1B-EGFP-DmBrat_B | depositor full sequence | sequence record 288363 | Full Sequence
CTTCAAGGAATTAATTCTATATTCTAAAAACACAAATGATACTTCTAAAAAAAATCATGAATGGCATCAA
CTCTGAATCAAATCTTTGCAGATGCACCTACTTCTCATTTCCACTGTCACATCATTTTTCCAGATCTCGC
TGCCTGTTATGTGGCCCACAAACCAAGACACGTTTTATGGCCATTAAAGCTGGCTGATCGTCGCCAAACA
CCAAATACATATCAATATGTACATTCGAGAAAGAAGCGATCAAAGAAGCGTCTTCGGGCGAGTAGGAGAA
TGCGGAGGAGAAGGAGAACGAGCTGATCTAGTATCTCTCCACAATCCAATGCCAACTGACCAACTGGCCA
TATTCGGAGCAATTTGAAGCCAATTTCCATCGCCTGGCGATCGCTCCATTCTTGGCTATATGTTTTTCAC
CGTTCCCGGGGCCATTTTCAAAGACTCGTCGGTAAGATAAGATTGTGTCACTCGCTGTCTCTCTTCATTT
GTCGAAGAATGCTGAGGAATTTCGCGATGACGTCGGCGAGTATTTTGAAGAATGAGAATAATTTGTATTT
ATACGAAAATCAGTTAGTGGAATTTTCTACAAAAACATGTTATCTATAGATAATTTTGTTGCAAAATATG
TTGACTATGACAAAGATTGTATGTATATACCTTTAATGTATTCTCATTTTCTTATGTATTTATAATGGCA
ATGATGATACTGATGATATTTTAAGATGATGCCAGACCACAGGCTGATTTCTGCGTCTTTTGCCGAACGC
AGTGCATGTGCGGTTGTTGTTTTTTGGAATAGTTTCAATTTTCGGACTGTCCGCTTTGATTTCAGTTTCT
TGGCTTATTCAAAAAGCAAAGTAAAGCCAAAAAAGCGAGATGGCAATACCAAATGCGGCAAAACGGTAGT
GGAAGGAAAGGGGTGCGGGGCAGCGGAAGGAAGGGTGGGGCGGGGCGTGGCGGGGTCTGTGGCTGGGCGC
GACGTCACCGACGTTGGAGCCACTCCTTTGACCATGTGTGCGTGTGTGTATTATTCGTGTCTCGCCACTC
GCCGGTTGTTTTTTTCTTTTTATCTCGCTCTCTCTAGCGCCATCTCGTACGCATGCTCAACGCACCGCAT
GTTGCCGTGTCCTTTATGCGTCATTTTGGCTCGAAATAGGCAATTATTTAAACAAAGATTAGTCAACGAA
AACGCTAAAATAAATAAGTCTACAATATGGTTACTTATTGCCATGTGTGTGCAGCCAACGATAGCAACAA
AAGCAACAACACAGTGGCTTTCCCTCTTTCACTTTTTGTTTGCAAGCGCGTGCGAGCAAGACGGCACGAC
CGGCAAACGCAATTACGCTGACAAAGAGCAGACGAAGTTTTGGCCGAAAAACATCAAGGCGCCTGATACG
AATGCATTTGCAATAACAATTGCGATATTTAATATTGTTTATGAAGCTGTTTGACTTCAAAACACACAAA
AAAAAAAATAAAACAAATTATTTGAAAGAGAATTAGGAATCGGACAGCTTATCGTTACGGGCTAACAGCA
CACCGAGACGAAATAGCTTACCTGACGTCACAGCCTCTGGAAGAACTGCCGCCAAGCAGAGAGAGAGAGA
AAAAGAGGGAGAGCAGCTTAGACCGCATGTGCTTGTGTGTGAGGCGTCTCTCTCTTCGTCTCCTGTTTGC
GCAAACGCATAGACTGCACTGAGAAAATCGATTACCTATTTTTTATGAATGAATATTTGCACTATTACTA
TTCAAAACTATTAAGATAGCAATCACATTCAATAGCCAAATACTATACCACCTGAGCGATGCAACGAAAT
GATCAATTTGAGCAAAAATGCTGCATATTTAGGACGGCATCATTATAGAAATGCTTCTTGCTGTGTACTT
TTCTCTCGTCTGGCAGCTGTTTCGCCGTTATTGTTAAAACCGGCTTAAGTTAGGTGTGTTTTCTACGACT
AGTGATGCCCCTACTAGAAGATGTGTGTTGCACAAATGTCCCTGAATAACCAATTTGAAGTGCAGATAGC
AGTAAACGTAAGCTAATATGAATATTATTTAACTGTAATGTTTTAATATCGCTGGACATTACTAATAAAC
CCACTATAAACACATGTACATATGTATGTTTTGGCATACAATGAGTAGTTGGGGAAAAAATGTGTAAAAG
CACCGTGACCATCACAGCATAAAGATAACCAGCTGAAGTATCGAATATGAGTAACCCCCAAATTGAATCA
CATGCCGCAACTGATAGGACCCATGGAAGTACACTCTTCATGGCGATATACAAGACACACACAAGCACGA
ACACCCAGTTGCGGAGGAAATTCTCCGTAAATGAAAACCCAATCGGCGAACAATTCATACCCATATATGG
TAAAAGTTTTGAACGCGACTTGAGAGCGGAGAGCATTGCGGCTGATAAGGTTTTAGCGCTAAGCGGGCTT
TATAAAACGGGCTGCGGGACCAGTTTTCATATCACTACCGTTTGAGTTCTTGTGCTGTGTGGATACTCCT
CCCGACACAAAGCCGCTCCATCAGCCAGCAGTCGTCTAATCCAGAGACCCCGGATCGGGGTACCAACATG
GTGAGCAAGGGCGAGGAGCTGTTCACCGGGGTGGTGCCCATCCTGGTCGAGCTGGACGGCGACGTAAACG
GCCACAAGTTCAGCGTGTCCGGCGAGGGCGAGGGCGATGCCACCTACGGCAAGCTGACCCTGAAGTTCAT
CTGCACCACCGGCAAGCTGCCCGTGCCCTGGCCCACCCTCGTGACCACCCTGACCTACGGCGTGCAGTGC
TTCAGCCGCTACCCCGACCACATGAAGCAGCACGACTTCTTCAAGTCCGCCATGCCCGAAGGCTACGTCC
AGGAGCGCACCATCTTCTTCAAGGACGACGGCAACTACAAGACCCGCGCCGAGGTGAAGTTCGAGGGCGA
CACCCTGGTGAACCGCATCGAGCTGAAGGGCATCGACTTCAAGGAGGACGGCAACATCCTGGGGCACAAG
CTGGAGTACAACTACAACAGCCACAACGTCTATATCATGGCCGACAAGCAGAAGAACGGCATCAAGGTGA
ACTTCAAGATCCGCCACAACATCGAGGACGGCAGCGTGCAGCTCGCCGACCACTACCAGCAGAACACCCC
CATCGGCGACGGCCCCGTGCTGCTGCCCGACAACCACTACCTGAGCACCCAGTCCGCCCTGAGCAAAGAC
CCCAACGAGAAGCGCGATCACATGGTCCTGCTGGAGTTCGTGACCGCCGCCGGGATCACTCTCGGCATGG
ACGAGCTGTACAAGCCAAGCTTAATGGCGTCCTCACCGACACCATCTCTGGACTCGATGCGGGGCGGGGC
GAACTCGATTGAATCGTACGAACACGCCGGCTATCTATCAGACTCTCCGCTCACGTTGAGCGGTTCATCG
CCACCGGCAAGCGATTCGGCAATCTGCAGTGATGAGTACACGGGCGGCAGCAGCGTTAAATCACGCTCTG
AGGTGACTGTAATCAATGGCCATCATCCCATTTCGGCCTCCGTATCGTCCAGCTCTTCGGCCAGCTCTTC
ATCCTGCTCGTCGTCATCGTCCTCATCCTCGTCTTCGTCATCGTCCAGCTCCTCGACCAGCGGCCTCAGC
GGTTGCGGCAGTACCAGCAGCAGTGTGATCAGCGCCAACAACGTTGCGAGCAGCAATGGACCAGGCGTTA
TCGGCAGCAATCTTCAGTCCTCAAACAATGGCGGCAACTCGGGCATCAGCAGTCTGGTCGTGGGTGCGGG
CAAGGGAAGCAACAGCAGCAGCAACAGCTCCTCGAGCAACACATCCGCCAATGGATCTCCGCCACGTTGC
ACCGCCTGCAAGAGCAAGTGCAGCGATGCGGTGGCCAAGTGCTTCGAATGCCAGAGCTACCTGTGCGCCA
ATTGTGTAACTGCTCATGAGTTCATGCACTGCTTCAACGGACACAATGTGTGCCTGATTAAGGGTTTTGA
GGCGAGCACCACTGGCACTCCGCTGTCGGTTGGATCGCCTAGCAACAATCCGGCGTCGAATGAGTTCAAG
TACGCCAGTTCGCTGACCATGATGCTGCAGCAGCAGCAACAGCTCGACTCGCAACAACAGCAACAGCAGC
AACAATTGCTGCCGGCGCAGCCTATGTCGCAACTCTCGAAGATTGTACTGGCAGCCGCCGCGCAGGCAAA
TTCCCAGGAGCAACAGCGAGAGGATAGCATCTATGGTTCACTGCACCCACAACAACAACAACAGCAGCAG
CAACAGCAGCAGCGACAACTCTTCTGCCCCCGACACAAACAGGAGCTGCTCAAGTTCAGTTGCCGCACCT
GCTGCATCCTGGTGTGCAAGGAGTGCATTGTACTGGAGCACTCCACAGGTCTCCACGAACTGGAGAACGT
GCAGTCCCCCGGAATGACAACCTCTACGGGATCCACAGCCAACGAGTCAGCTTTGCAGACTCTGCTCGCC
GATATGCGTGGCAAAATTGGCGAGATTGTCGGCATTGCTGGAAACTCGGACCAGAATCTCACCAAGGTGA
AGCTGCAGTACCAAAAGGCTCACAACGAGCTGAACGAGACGCACCAGTTCTTCGCTTCCATGCTGGACGA
GCGCAAGACCGAATTGCTCAAGGAACTGGAGACGCTGTACACGGCCAAGGTTAACAGCAACAATTCGTGG
CAGCAACGCTCCCGCGACTTGATCGACAAGGGACTGGCCACCTGCGAGGCGGTCGAGCGGAGTCCTGCTC
CGCCATCATCCTTGCTGACAGAGGCCCTTCTCCTGCGCAAATCCCTGGAGCAACAACTACAGACGGGCAT
TCAGGAGATGCAGCTACCATTCGAGATCGAATTTATGTCCAACTATCAGTCGATTCAGGCCGGCGTGCGC
AACACCTTTGGTTACATTCGGGCAAACAGCTCAGATGGTGGACCTACTGGCATGAGCCTGACGAGCAATG
GCCACGGAAAGCAGCCGCCAATTGCCCGACCAACACAGAGCGCCAGCAACAGCAGTGCGAGCAGCGCGGG
CAGTGGTCACCATGGCCACCACCAACAGTCACACCATCATGGCCACCACAATCATCACCAGACGGCCCAT
CATCAACAGCTGCAGGCGCAATCGTCGCTGCATGGCTTGGGTCTTGGATTGAGTGGCGCCAGTTTGTTGG
ATAGCAGCTCTAGCGCAGGCGGAGCAGTGGGAGCCTTCAGCAACGGAGGACTTCTGCTGGGCGGTCGCGA
TCGGAACGCTCTGGCAGTGGAACAGCATTTCGGTGAGCTGATGCCCAAGCGAGGAGGAGGTGGCTACACG
GGCAGCAATGGATCGGCCACCAGTGCCGTGGCCCACTACAATCCCTACGAGAAGTGGAGCAACGGCGGTA
GCGACAATCTGTTTTCATCGGTGACAAGCGGCGTGTCCGGTAGCTCTGCAGTGGCCGATGCATTTGCCAG
CCTGTCTGCTGTTGGAGGATCCGTGGTTAGTGGCGCTGGAGCTGGCGGAAGTACTGTGAGCTCAGAGTCG
TTGCTGGACCTCACCAACAAGCTGCTTTCGGCCACTATCTATCCGCCCAAGTCGCAGATCAAGCGACAGA
AGATGATTTACCACTGCAAGTTTGGCGAATTCGGCGTGATGGAGGGCCAGTTCACGGAGCCCAGCGGTGT
GGCGGTAAATGCCCAGAATGACATCATTGTTGCGGATACGAACAACCATCGCATTCAGATCTTCGACAAG
GAGGGACGCTTCAAGTTCCAGTTTGGCGAGTGCGGCAAGCGTGACTCGCAGCTGCTCTATCCGAACCGCG
TGGCCGTGGTGCGCAATTCCGGCGATATTATTGTCACCGAGCGCTCGCCCACACACCAGATACAGATCTA
CAATCAGTACGGCCAGTTTGTGAGGAAATTCGGGGCCACCATTCTGCAGCATCCTCGCGGCGTGACCGTG
GACAACAAGGGACGGATCATTGTGGTGGAATGCAAGGTGATGCGTGTGATCATCTTTGATCAGAACGGCA
ATGTGCTGCACAAGTTCGGGTGCTCTAAGCACCTCGAGTTCCCCAACGGCGTGGTGGTCAACGACAAGCA
GGAGATCTTCATCAGCGACAATCGGGCGCACTGTGTCAAGGTGTTCAACTACGAGGGCCAGTATCTGCGG
CAGATTGGCGGCGAGGGTATTACCAACTACCCAATTGGCGTCGGGATCAACTCGAACGGGGAGATCCTCA
TCGCGGACAACCACAACAACTTCAACCTGACGATCTTCACGCAGGACGGGCAGCTGATCTCGGCGCTCGA
GTCGAAGGTGAAGCACGCGCAGTGCTTCGATGTGGCGCTCATGGACGACGGCAGTGTGGTGCTGGCCAGC
AAGGACTATCGGCTCTACATATATCGCTATGTCCAACTGGCGCCAGTGGGTATGTAAGCGGCCGCTCGAG
TCTAGAGGGCCCGCGGTTCGAAGGTAAGCCTATCCCTAACCCTCTCCTCGGTCTCGATTCTACGCGTACC
GGTCATCATCACCATCACCATTGAGTTTAAACCCGCTGATCAGCCTCGACTGTGCCTTCTAAGGCCTGAG
CTCGCTGATCAGCCTCGATCGAGGATCCAGACATGATAAGATACATTGATGAGTTTGGACAAACCACAAC
TAGAATGCAGTGAAAAAAATGCTTTATTTGTGAAATTTGTGATGCTATTGCTTTATTTGTAACCATTATA
AGCTGCAATAAACAAGTTAACAACAACAATTGCATTCATTTTATGTTTCAGGTTCAGGGGGAGGTGTGGG
AGGTTTTTTAAAGCAAGTAAAACCTCTACAAATGTGGTATGGCTGATTATGATCAGTCGACCGATGCCCT
TGAGAGCCTTCAACCCAGTCAGCTCCTTCCGGTGGGCGCGGGGCATGACTATCGTCGCCGCACTTATGAC
TGTCTTCTTTATCATGCAACTCGTAGGACAGGTGCCGGCAGCGCTCTGGGTCATTTTCGGCGAGGACCGC
TTTCGCTGGAGCGCGACGATGATCGGCCTGTCGCTTGCGGTATTCGGAATCTTGCACGCCCTCGCTCAAG
CCTTCGTCACTGGTCCCGCCACCAAACGTTTCGGCGAGAAGCAGGCCATTATCGCCGGCATGGCGGCCGA
CGCGCTGGGCTACGTCTTGCTGGCGTTCGCGACGCGAGGCTGGATGGCCTTCCCCATTATGATTCTTCTC
GCTTCCGGCGGCATCGGGATGCCCGCGTTGCAGGCCATGCTGTCCAGGCAGGTAGATGACGACCATCAGG
GACAGCTTCAAGGATCGCTCGCGGCTCTTACCAGCCAGCAAAAGGCCAGGAACCGTAAAAAGGCCGCGTT
GCTGGCGTTTTTCCATAGGCTCCGCCCCCCTGACGAGCATCACAAAAATCGACGCTCAAGTCAGAGGTGG
CGAAACCCGACAGGACTATAAAGATACCAGGCGTTTCCCCCTGGAAGCTCCCTCGTGCGCTCTCCTGTTC
CGACCCTGCCGCTTACCGGATACCTGTCCGCCTTTCTCCCTTCGGGAAGCGTGGCGCTTTCTCAATGCTC
ACGCTGTAGGTATCTCAGTTCGGTGTAGGTCGTTCGCTCCAAGCTGGGCTGTGTGCACGAACCCCCCGTT
CAGCCCGACCGCTGCGCCTTATCCGGTAACTATCGTCTTGAGTCCAACCCGGTAAGACACGACTTATCGC
CACTGGCAGCAGCCACTGGTAACAGGATTAGCAGAGCGAGGTATGTAGGCGGTGCTACAGAGTTCTTGAA
GTGGTGGCCTAACTACGGCTACACTAGAAGGACAGTATTTGGTATCTGCGCTCTGCTGAAGCCAGTTACC
TTCGGAAAAAGAGTTGGTAGCTCTTGATCCGGCAAACAAACCACCGCTGGTAGCGGTGGTTTTTTTGTTT
GCAAGCAGCAGATTACGCGCAGAAAAAAAGGATCTCAAGAAGATCCTTTGATCTTTTCTACGGGGTCTGA
CGCTCAGTGGAACGAAAACTCACGTTAAGGGATTTTGGTCATGAGATTATCAAAAAGGATCTTCACCTAG
ATCCTTTTAAATTAAAAATGAAGTTTTAAATCAATCTAAAGTATATATGAGTAAACTTGGTCTGACAGTT
ACCAATGCTTAATCAGTGAGGCACCTATCTCAGCGATCTGTCTATTTCGTTCATCCATAGTTGCCTGACT
CCCCGTCGTGTAGATAACTACGATACGGGAGGGCTTACCATCTGGCCCCAGTGCTGCAATGATACCGCGA
GACCCACGCTCACCGGCTCCAGATTTATCAGCAATAAACCAGCCAGCCGGAAGGGCCGAGCGCAGAAGTG
GTCCTGCAACTTTATCCGCCTCCATCCAGTCTATTAATTGTTGCCGGGAAGCTAGAGTAAGTAGTTCGCC
AGTTAATAGTTTGCGCAACGTTGTTGCCATTGCTGCAGGCATCGTGGTGTCACGCTCGTCGTTTGGTATG
GCTTCATTCAGCTCCGGTTCCCAACGATCAAGGCGAGTTACATGATCCCCCATGTTGTGCAAAAAAGCGG
TTAGCTCCTTCGGTCCTCCGATCGTTGTCAGAAGTAAGTTGGCCGCAGTGTTATCACTCATGGTTATGGC
AGCACTGCATAATTCTCTTACTGTCATGCCATCCGTAAGATGCTTTTCTGTGACTGGTGAGTACTCAACC
AAGTCATTCTGAGAATAGTGTATGCGGCGACCGAGTTGCTCTTGCCCGGCGTCAACACGGGATAATACCG
CGCCACATAGCAGAACTTTAAAAGTGCTCATCATTGGAAAACGTTCTTCGGGGCGAAAACTCTCAAGGAT
CTTACCGCTGTTGAGATCCAGTTCGATGTAACCCACTCGTGCACCCAACTGATCTTCAGCATCTTTTACT
TTCACCAGCGTTTCTGGGTGAGCAAAAACAGGAAGGCAAAATGCCGCAAAAAAGGGAATAAGGGCGACAC
GGAAATGTTGAATACTCATACTCTTCCTTTTTCAATATTATTGAAGCATTTATCAGGGTTATTGTCTCAT
GAGCGGATACATATTTGAATGTATTTAGAAAAATAAACAAATAGGGGTTCCGCGCACATTTCCCCGAAAA
GTGCCACCTGACGTCTAAGAAACCATTATTATCATGACATTAACCTATAAAAATAGGCGTATCACGAGGC
CCTTTCGT
Features (pLannotate 1.2.2; 10 found; start..end, strand, type, name):
     56..2568    +  promoter       Ac5 promoter: Drosophila melanogaster actin 5C promoter
   2588..3304    +  CDS            EGFP: EGFP is a basic (constitutively fluorescent) green fluorescent protein published in 1996, derived from Aequorea victoria. It is reported to be a rapidly-maturing weak dimer with moderate acid sensitivity.
   3314..6424    +  CDS            brat: BRAT_DROME - Experimental evidence at protein level: Swiss-Prot protein existence level 1. A NHL-domain family protein that functions a translational repressor to inhibit cell proliferation (PubMed:11274060). Plays a central role in translation repression of hb mRNA by being recruited by nos and pum to the Nanos Response Element (NRE), a 16 bp sequence in the hb mRNA 3'-UTR (PubMed:11274060). Probably recruited by other proteins to repress translation of other mRNAs in other tissues (PubMed:11274060). Involved in the regulation of ribosomal RNA synthesis and cell growth (PubMed:11807032). Part
   6463..6504    +  CDS            V5 tag: epitope tag from simian virus 5
   6604..6738    -  polyA_signal   SV40 poly(A) signal: SV40 polyadenylation signal
   6761..6845    -  CDS            large T antigen (fragment): large T antigen from SV40 (simian virus 40)
   6846..7316    +  CDS            TcR (fragment): tetracycline efflux protein; tet; confers resistance to tetracycline
   7360..7948    -  rep_origin     ori: high-copy-number ColE1/pMB1/pBR322/pUC origin of replication
   8119..8979    -  CDS            AmpR: β-lactamase; bla; confers resistance to ampicillin, carbenicillin, and related antibiotics
   8980..9084    -  promoter       AmpR promoter: bla
