>Addgene plasmid #145918 | pAc5.1B-EGFP-DmBrat_B | addgene full sequence | sequence record 362926 | Addgene NGS Result
CATGAATGGCATCAACTCTGAATCAAATCTTTGCAGATGCACCTACTTCTCATTTCCACTGTCACATCAT
TTTTCCAGATCTCGCTGCCTGTTATGTGGCCCACAAACCAAGACACGTTTTATGGCCATTAAAGCTGGCT
GATCGTCGCCAAACACCAAATACATAATGAATATGTACACATTCGAGAAAGAAGCGATCAAAGAAGCGTC
TTCGGGCGGAGTAGGAGAATGCGGAGGAGAAGGAGAACGAGCTGATCTAGTATCTCTCCACAATCCAATG
CCAACTGACCAACTGGCCATATTCGGAGCAATTTGAAGCCAATTTCCATCGCCTGGCGATCGCTCCATTC
TTGGCTATATGTTTTTCACCGTTACCCGGGGCCATTTTCAAAGACTCGTCGGCAAGATAAGATTGTGTCA
CTCGCTGTCTCTCTTCATTTGTCGAAGAATGCTGAGGAATTTCGCGATGACGTCGGCGAGTATTTTGAAG
AATGAGAATAATTTGTATTTATACGAAAATCAGTTAGTGGAATTTTCTACAAAAACATGTTATCTATAGA
TAATTTTGTTGCAAAATATGTTGACTATGACAAAGATTGTATGTATATACCTTTAATGTATTCTCATTTT
CTTATGTATTTATAATGGCAATGATGATACTGATGATATTTTAAGATGATGCCAGACCAAAAGGCTTGAA
TTTCTGCGTCTTTTGCCGAACGCAGTGCATGTGCAATTGTTGTTTTTTGGAATATTCAATTTTCGGACTG
TCCGCTTTGATTTCAGTTTCTTGGCTTATTCAAAAAGCAAAGTAAAGCCAAAAAAGCGAGATGGCAATAC
CAAATGCGGCAAAACGGTAGTGGAAGGAAAGGGGTGCGGGGCAGCGGAAGGAAGGGTGGGGCGGGGCGTG
GCGGGGTCTGTGGCTGGGCGCGACGTCACCGACGTTGGAGCCACTCCTTTGACCATGTGTGCGTGTGTGT
ATTATTCGTGTCTCGCCACTCGCCGGTTGTTTTTTTCTTTTTATGCTGCGCTCTCTCTAGCGCCATCTCG
CTTACGCATGCTCAACGCACCGCATGTTGCCGTTTCCTTTTATGCGTCATTTTGGCTCGAAATAGGCAAT
TATTTAAACAAAGATTAGTCAACGAAAACGCTAAAATAAATAAGTCTACAATATGGTTACTTATTGCCAT
GTGTGTGCAGCCAACGATAGCAACAAAAGCAACAACACAGGTGGCTTTCCCTCTTTCACTTTTTGTTTGC
AAGCCGCGTGCGAGCAAGACGGCACGACCGGCAAACGCAATTACGCTGACAAAGAGCAGACGAAGTTTTG
GCGAAAAACATCAAGGCGCCTGATACGAATGCATTTGCAATAACAATTGCGATATTTAATATTGTTTATG
AAGCTGTTTGACTTCAAAACACACAAAAAAAAAAATAAAACAAATTATTTGAAAGAGAATTAGGAATCGG
ACGCTTATCGTTAGGGTAACAACAAGAAATGCTTACTGAGTCACAGCCTCTGGAAAACTGCCGCAAGCCA
GAGAGAGAGAGAAAAAGAGGGAGAGCAGCTTAGACCGCATGTGCTTGTGTGTGAGGCGTCTCTCTCTTCG
TCTCTGTTGCGCAAACGCATAGACTGCACTGAAAAAATCGATTACCTATTTTTTATGAATGAATATTTGC
ACTATTACTATTCAAAACTATTAAGATAGCAATCACATTCAATAGCCAAATACTATACCACCTGAGCGAT
GCAACGAAATGATCAATTTGAGCAAAAATGCTGCATATTTAGGACGGCATCATTATAGAAATGCTTCTTG
CTGTGTACTTTTCTCTCGTCTGGCAGCTGTTTCGCCGTTATTGTTAAAACCGGCTTAAGTTAGGTGTGTT
TTCTACGACTAGTGAATGCCCTACTAGAAGATGTGTGTTGCACAAAATGTCCCTGGAATAACCAATTTGA
AGTGCAGATAGCAGTAAACGTAAGCTAATATGAATATTATTTAACTGTAATGTTTTAATATCGCTGGACA
TTACTAATAAACCCACTATAAACACATGTACATATGTATGTTTTGGCATACAATGAGTAGTTGGGGAAAA
AATGTGTAAAAGCACCGTGACCATCACAGCATAAAGATAACCAGCTGAAGTATCGAATATGAGTAACCCC
CAAATTGAATCACATGCCGCAACTGATAGGACCCATGGAAGTACACTCTTCATGGCGATATACAAGACAC
ACACAAGCACGAACACCCAGTTGCGGAGGAAATTCTCCGTAAATGAAAACCCAATCGGCGAACAATTCAT
ACCCATATATGGTAAAAGTTTTGAACGCGACTTGAGAGCGGAGAGCATTGCGGCTGATAAGGTTTTAGCG
CTAAGCGGGCTTTATAAAACGGGCTGCGGGACCAGTTTTCATATCACTACCGTTTGAGTTCTTGTGCTGT
GTGGATACTCCTCCCGACACAAAGCCGCTCCATCAGCCAGCAGTCGTCTAATCCAGAGACCCCGGATCGG
GGTACCATCATGGTGAGCAAGGGCGAGGAGCTGTTCACCGGGGTGGTGCCCATCCTGGTCGAGCTGGACG
GCGACGTAAACGGCCACAAGTTCAGCGTGTCCGGCGAGGGCGAGGGCGATGCCACCTACGGCAAGCTGAC
CCTGAAGTTCATCTGCACCACCGGCAAGCTGCCCGTGCCCTGGCCCACCCTCGTGACCACCCTGACCTAC
GGCGTGCAGTGCTTCAGCCGCTACCCCGACCACATGAAGCAGCACGACTTCTTCAAGTCCGCCATGCCCG
AAGGCTACGTCCAGGAGCGCACCATCTTCTTCAAGGACGACGGCAACTACAAGACCCGCGCCGAGGTGAA
GTTCGAGGGCGACACCCTGGTGAACCGCATCGAGCTGAAGGGCATCGACTTCAAGGAGGACGGCAACATC
CTGGGGCACAAGCTGGAGTACAACTACAACAGCCACAACGTCTATATCATGGCCGACAAGCAGAAGAACG
GCATCAAGGTGAACTTCAAGATCCGCCACAACATCGAGGACGGCAGCGTGCAGCTCGCCGACCACTACCA
GCAGAACACCCCCATCGGCGACGGCCCCGTGCTGCTGCCCGACAACCACTACCTGAGCACCCAGTCCGCC
CTGAGCAAAGACCCCAACGAGAAGCGCGATCACATGGTCCTGCTGGAGTTCGTGACCGCCGCCGGGATCA
CTCTCGGCATGGACGAGCTGTACAAGCCAAGCTTGAATTCTGCAGATATCCAGCACAGTGGCGGCCGCAT
GGAAATCGCACCACTGATCAATAACGCCGTCGCTGTCGTCACAGCCTCTGCCTCTGCCGCCGTCTCTGCC
TCTGCTAGCGTCGGCAGTAGCAGCAAGGATGATAACGTCAACAATCTAGCGTTGCTCGCGTCGCTGACTT
TACAAAAAGTGCTAAATATCAACAATAACAATAACCAGCACAGCAAGAACAACAACCACAGCGACAATAG
CAATAGCAAACAACACGAGCAACAAAAACAGCAGCAGCAACCACAACGACGAAACCTCGACATTAAAAGC
GAGTATGATGTACTAAACCAATTGCTAAAAACTGGAGCTGTTTTCACCGCCACGCCCACAGCGCCAATTG
CCATCGAAAGGAGGAAGCAGACGCAGCAGCAGCAACGTCCATATGCACAACAGGCACATCAACAGCAGCA
GCAGAAGCAACGCCTAAACTCATCCATATCATCGACCCACTCATCGACATCGACAAACTCCTCCTACGGC
AGCTCATCATCGGAGGATGCTGCAGGCACATCTGCGCCAACGGGAGCAGGTGAAGTTGTCACATCAGCAG
CATTAACACCAAGAGCAAGCACCACGAAGGCGTCCAGCAATAAATTGCCAGAGAAATCGAAAATTCCGTC
CGATATACTTGATGATCTGGCCAGTCGATTTATAATCAATGTTCCGGACATGGAGCTAAACAATCTAATA
CGTATGTGTTTCCAAATCGAACTGGCCCATTGGTTCTATTTGGATTTCTTTTGTGCCCCCGAATCTGGCG
AGGATGGCGAGACCCCGAAGTGCGTGCAACGAAAGCTGCCATCGGTGGGCATCAAGCAGTTTGCCATGCA
GTTGTTCCAACACATTCCCTTCCTGAACAAACATTTTGGCACCGTGGATCAAATCCTGGACGAGTGGAAG
AACTACAAGCTATCGGTGCCCACTTATGGCGCTATTCTGGTGTCCGAGGATCACAATCACTGCTTGCTAG
TGCAGTCCTACTTCGCGCGCAACTCCTGGGGATTTCCCAAGGGCAAGATCAATGAGAACGAAGACCCAGC
CCATTGTGCAACGAGAGAGGTTTATGAGGAGACCGGGTTCGATATCACGGACCTAATCGATGCCAACGAC
TACATCGAGGCGTTCATCAACTACCAGTACACGCGGCTGTACGTGGTGCGAAACATACCGATGGACACGC
AGTTCGCGCCCCGCACTCGCAACGAGATCAAGTGCTGCGACTGGTTCCGTATCGATGCGCTGCCGGTGAA
CAAGAACGATGCCATATCAAAGGCCAAGTTGGGCAAGACCTCCAACTCCTTCTTCATGATTATGCCGTTT
GTGAAGCGCCTGAAGAAGTGGGTGAACGATCGGAAGGCTGGAATCGAGCCGCGTCGCCGCAAATTCTCTG
GTCAGCAATCGCCAAAAGCGGCCTCGCCCACCAATATGAACGGAAATTGCAAGAAGGACGTCACAGGAGT
GCGAAATGAATCGCAACGACAGAGGCACAAGTCCATGGGCGACTTGGATGGCGTCAAATTGAATAATCTC
AATGGCAAGGGGACCGTTGGAACGGGAGCGGGATCGGCAGCTTCCGCCTCCGCCACCGCTGCCATCAACT
CGATGAACATATGCAATAGCAATGGGAAACGCAATAAGCAAAATGCGGCTGCGGGCAGCAATCAGGCAAC
GCCAACTACAATAGCAACGCCAATGACGTCAAATGGCGCCGTCGTAGGAGGTACTGTATCCTCGAAGCGT
CAACTGTTCCATAGCCAAAGTCAGAACGATGCGCAGCAATCGGCAAGCAATGAGAAGATTGTCAGCTCCT
TCGATTTAATACGCAAGGAGAAGCAGCAACAACTTAAGGCAGCTAAGGCGCAAAAGCAGCAGCAACAACA
GCAGCAACGATCGCGCACCAAGTCGCAGAGTGATAAGCAGTACAATCCACAGCAGCCAGTCAAAATCCTG
GGACAACAGCAGCCCACAACGGGCATGGATTTGATAGCCATGCTATCGGCAGCGGCGGCAGCTCAAAAGA
CACCAAACAACGAGCAGCAAACACAAGAGAAGCAGCAGCAGCAACAACGACCACGACCTGCTTCAGTGTC
GCTTAACCTTGGAGCAGGCAGTGCCACAGGAGCAACAACATCAGCTCCGGATGCCCAGTACATGCACAGG
CTGCAGCGCATGGCATCGGGCACAAATTTGAGGATTCTGAAGCGGGCACAGTCGCAGCAGCCGCAGCAGC
ACCATCAGCAACAGTTGCAACTAGAACAGCAACAACAGCAGCAGCAGCAGCTGGGAATCGACTTTACGCC
AAATTTGAATTCGTGGACGAATTTCTCCTTTACCAAGAACTTCATAGCAAATGTGTTTTGCAGTCTAGAG
GGCCCGCGGTTCGAAGGTAAGCCTATCCCTAACCCTCTCCTCGGTCTCGATTCTACGCGTACCGGTCATC
ATCACCATCACCATTGAGTTTAAACCCGCTGATCAGCCTCGACTGTGCCTTCTAAGGCCTGAGCTCGCTG
ATCAGCCTCGATCGAGGATCCAGACATGATAAGATACATTGATGAGTTTGGACAAACCACAACTAGAATG
CAGTGAAAAAAATGCTTTATTTGTGAAATTTGTGATGCTATTGCTTTATTTGTAACCATTATAAGCTGCA
ATAAACAAGTTAACAACAACAATTGCATTCATTTTATGTTTCAGGTTCAGGGGGAGGTGTGGGAGGTTTT
TTAAAGCAAGTAAAACCTCTACAAATGTGGTATGGCTGATTATGATCAGTCGACCGATGCCCTTGAGAGC
CTTCAACCCAGTCAGCTCCTTCCGGTGGGCGCGGGGCATGACTATCGTCGCCGCACTTATGACTGTCTTC
TTTATCATGCAACTCGTAGGACAGGTGCCGGCAGCGCTCTGGGTCATTTTCGGCGAGGACCGCTTTCGCT
GGAGCGCGACGATGATCGGCCTGTCGCTTGCGGTATTCGGAATCTTGCACGCCCTCGCTCAAGCCTTCGT
CACTGGTCCCGCCACCAAACGTTTCGGCGAGAAGCAGGCCATTATCGCCGGCATGGCGGCCGACGCGCTG
GGCTACGTCTTGCTGGCGTTCGCGACGCGAGGCTGGATGGCCTTCCCCATTATGATTCTTCTCGCTTCCG
GCGGCATCGGGATGCCCGCGTTGCAGGCCATGCTGTCCAGGCAGGTAGATGACGACCATCAGGGACAGCT
TCAAGGCCAGCAAAAGGCCAGGAACCGTAAAAAGGCCGCGTTGCTGGCGTTTTTCCATAGGCTCCGCCCC
CCTGACGAGCATCACAAAAATCGACGCTCAAGTCAGAGGTGGCGAAACCCGACAGGACTATAAAGATACC
AGGCGTTTCCCCCTGGAAGCTCCCTCGTGCGCTCTCCTGTTCCGACCCTGCCGCTTACCGGATACCTGTC
CGCCTTTCTCCCTTCGGGAAGCGTGGCGCTTTCTCATAGCTCACGCTGTAGGTATCTCAGTTCGGTGTAG
GTCGTTCGCTCCAAGCTGGGCTGTGTGCACGAACCCCCCGTTCAGCCCGACCGCTGCGCCTTATCCGGTA
ACTATCGTCTTGAGTCCAACCCGGTAAGACACGACTTATCGCCACTGGCAGCAGCCACTGGTAACAGGAT
TAGCAGAGCGAGGTATGTAGGCGGTGCTACAGAGTTCTTGAAGTGGTGGCCTAACTACGGCTACACTAGA
AGGACAGTATTTGGTATCTGCGCTCTGCTGAAGCCAGTTACCTTCGGAAAAAGAGTTGGTAGCTCTTGAT
CCGGCAAACAAACCACCGCTGGTAGCGGTGGTTTTTTTGTTTGCAAGCAGCAGATTACGCGCAGAAAAAA
AGGATCTCAAGAAGATCCTTTGATCTTTTCTACGGGGTCTGACGCTCAGTGGAACGAAAACTCACGTTAA
GGGATTTTGGTCATGAGATTATCAAAAAGGATCTTCACCTAGATCCTTTTAAATTAAAAATGAAGTTTTA
AATCAATCTAAAGTATATATGAGTAAACTTGGTCTGACAGTTACCAATGCTTAATCAGTGAGGCACCTAT
CTCAGCGATCTGTCTATTTCGTTCATCCATAGTTGCCTGACTCCCCGTCGTGTAGATAACTACGATACGG
GAGGGCTTACCATCTGGCCCCAGTGCTGCAATGATACCGCGAGACCCACGCTCACCGGCTCCAGATTTAT
CAGCAATAAACCAGCCAGCCGGAAGGGCCGAGCGCAGAAGTGGTCCTGCAACTTTATCCGCCTCCATCCA
GTCTATTAATTGTTGCCGGGAAGCTAGAGTAAGTAGTTCGCCAGTTAATAGTTTGCGCAACGTTGTTGCC
ATTGCTGCAGGCATCGTGGTGTCACGCTCGTCGTTTGGTATGGCTTCATTCAGCTCCGGTTCCCAACGAT
CAAGGCGAGTTACATGATCCCCCATGTTGTGCAAAAAAGCGGTTAGCTCCTTCGGTCCTCCGATCGTTGT
CAGAAGTAAGTTGGCCGCAGTGTTATCACTCATGGTTATGGCAGCACTGCATAATTCTCTTACTGTCATG
CCATCCGTAAGATGCTTTTCTGTGACTGGTGAGTACTCAACCAAGTCATTCTGAGAATAGTGTATGCGGC
GACCGAGTTGCTCTTGCCCGGCGTCAACACGGGATAATACCGCGCCACATAGCAGAACTTTAAAAGTGCT
CATCATTGGAAAACGTTCTTCGGGGCGAAAACTCTCAAGGATCTTACCGCTGTTGAGATCCAGTTCGATG
TAACCCACTCGTGCACCCAACTGATCTTCAGCATCTTTTACTTTCACCAGCGTTTCTGGGTGAGCAAAAA
CAGGAAGGCAAAATGCCGCAAAAAAGGGAATAAGGGCGACACGGAAATGTTGAATACTCATACTCTTCCT
TTTTCAATATTATTGAAGCATTTATCAGGGTTATTGTCTCATGAGCGGATACATATTTGAATGTATTTAG
AAAAATAAACAAATAGGGGTTCCGCGCACATTTCCCCGAAAAGTGCCACCTGACGTCTAAGAAACCATTA
TTATCATGACATTAACCTATAAAAATAGGCGTATCACGAGGCCCTTTCGTCTTCAAGAATTAATTCTATA
TTCTAAAAACACAAATGATACTTCTAAAAAAAAAT
Features (pLannotate 1.2.2; 10 found; start..end, strand, type, name):
      1..2510    +  promoter       Ac5 promoter: Drosophila melanogaster actin 5C promoter
   2530..3246    +  CDS            EGFP: EGFP is a basic (constitutively fluorescent) green fluorescent protein published in 1996, derived from Aequorea victoria. It is reported to be a rapidly-maturing weak dimer with moderate acid sensitivity.
   3913..4653    +  CDS            DCP2 (fragment): DCP2_HUMAN - Also known as NUDT20. Experimental evidence at protein level: Swiss-Prot protein existence level 1. Decapping metalloenzyme that catalyzes the cleavage of the cap structure on mRNAs (PubMed:12417715, PubMed:12218187, PubMed:12923261, PubMed:21070968, PubMed:28002401). Removes the 7- methyl guanine cap structure from mRNA molecules, yielding a 5'- phosphorylated mRNA fragment and 7m-GDP (PubMed:12486012, PubMed:12923261, PubMed:21070968, PubMed:28002401). Necessary for the degradation of mRNAs, both in normal mRNA turnover and in nonsense- mediated mRNA decay (PubMed:14527413). Pla
   5686..5727    +  CDS            V5 tag: epitope tag from simian virus 5
   5827..5961    -  polyA_signal   SV40 poly(A) signal: SV40 polyadenylation signal
   5984..6068    -  CDS            large T antigen (fragment): large T antigen from SV40 (simian virus 40)
   6069..6516    +  CDS            TcR (fragment): tetracycline efflux protein; tet; confers resistance to tetracycline
   6562..7150    -  rep_origin     ori: high-copy-number ColE1/pMB1/pBR322/pUC origin of replication
   7321..8181    -  CDS            AmpR: β-lactamase; bla; confers resistance to ampicillin, carbenicillin, and related antibiotics
   8182..8286    -  promoter       AmpR promoter: bla
