[The description below was written by a language model from this plasmid's Addgene catalogue record and pLannotate feature annotations shown in this document.]
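Description:
pAc5.1B-EGFP-DmBrat_B is an insect-cell expression plasmid for producing Drosophila melanogaster Brat (brain tumor, CG10719) as an EGFP fusion. The catalogue lists the backbone as unknown, although the name and features suggest a pAc5.1-type vector. The Drosophila actin 5C (Ac5) promoter provides strong constitutive transcription in fly cells. It is followed by an EGFP coding sequence placed just upstream of the insert, so Brat would carry an N-terminal fluorescent tag. A V5 epitope sequence lies downstream of the insert, but the record does not say whether it is in frame or cut off by a stop codon. An SV40 polyadenylation signal terminates the transcript. In bacteria the plasmid is maintained through a ColE1/pUC-type origin and selected with ampicillin via the bla gene and its promoter. The catalogue lists it as low copy even though this origin is annotated as high-copy. Short large T antigen and tetracycline-resistance fragments are backbone remnants.

The two sequence records for this entry disagree. The depositor's sequence (9,178 nt), which may be theoretical, contains a roughly 3.1 kb brat ORF directly after EGFP, consistent with the catalogue description. Brat is an NHL-domain translational repressor recruited by Nanos and Pumilio to hunchback mRNA. The repository's own sequencing result is shorter (8,435 nt). In the insert region it shows no brat annotation, only a fragment matching the mRNA decapping enzyme DCP2. The distributed material may therefore differ from the stated insert, and the record does not resolve the discrepancy. The stated purpose is simply insect expression of DmBrat, and no specific application is recorded.
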