Addgene plasmid #145918: pAc5.1B-EGFP-DmBrat_B
Purpose: Insect Expression of DmBrat
Depositing lab: Elisa Izaurralde. Depositing organization: Max Planck Institute for Developmental Biology.
Backbone
  Vector backbone: Unknown
  Vector type: Insect Expression
Growth in bacteria
  Bacterial resistance: Ampicillin, 100 μg/mL
  Growth temperature: 37°C
  Growth strain: DH5alpha
  Copy number: Low Copy
Gene/Insert
  Gene/Insert name: DmBrat
  Species: D. melanogaster (fly)
  Entrez Gene: brat (a.k.a. Dmel_CG10719, BRAT, Brat, CG10719, Cf, Dmel\CG10719, E60, anon-37CDa, fs(2)ltoPM43, l(2)37Cf, l(2)E60, l(2)brat, lincRNA.S1565)
  Cloning method: Unknown
Terms and licenses: Academic/Nonprofit Terms; Industry Terms: Not Available to Industry
Depositor comments: ORF extracted from NCBI:NM_057597.3 Plasmids from this collection were made available to the research community and donated after the lab closed. Please note that the sequence provided by the depositing laboratory may be theoretical/predicted or based on Sanger sequencing results. There may be discrepancies between sequencing results obtained by Addgene and the depositor sequence. If an Addgene verified sequence is not available, please contact before placing your order to request that our lab fully sequence the plasmid.
How to cite: pAc5.1B-EGFP-DmBrat_B was a gift from Elisa Izaurralde (Addgene plasmid # 145918)
